Addgene plasmid #162962: C514-E44: attB5r-SNAP-nostop-attB1r
Purpose: Gateway attB5r/attB1r entry clone for generation of N-terminal SNAP-tagged fusion proteins
Depositing lab: Dominic Esposito. Depositing organization: National Cancer Institute (NCI). Publication: Combinatorial assembly of clone libraries using site-specific recombination. Wall VE, Garvey LA, Mehalko JL, Procter LV, Esposito D. Methods Mol Biol. 2014;1116:193-208. doi: 10.1007/978-1-62703-764-8_14. PubMed 24395366.
Backbone
  Vector backbone: pDonr235
  Vector type: Synthetic Biology
Growth in bacteria
  Bacterial resistance: Spectinomycin, 50 μg/mL
  Growth temperature: 37°C
  Growth strain: DH5alpha
  Copy number: High Copy
Gene/Insert
  Gene/Insert name: SNAP tag with upstream HTLV RU5 5' UTR
  Species: Synthetic
  Cloning method: Gateway Cloning
Terms and licenses: Academic/Nonprofit Terms; Industry Terms: Not Available to Industry
How to cite: C514-E44: attB5r-SNAP-nostop-attB1r was a gift from Dominic Esposito (Addgene plasmid # 162962 ; http://n2t.net/addgene:162962 ; RRID:Addgene_162962)
