[The description below was written by a language model from this plasmid's Addgene catalogue record and pLannotate feature annotations shown in this document.]
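Description:
C514-E44: attB5r-SNAP-nostop-attB1r is a Gateway entry clone built in the pDonr235 donor backbone and intended as a modular building block for multisite recombinational assembly of expression constructs. It is a small (about 3.3 kb), high-copy bacterial plasmid that replicates from a ColE1/pUC-type origin and is selected with spectinomycin through an aadA (SmR) aminoglycoside adenylyltransferase gene. Upstream of that gene sit short fragments of a class 1 integron Pc promoter and of a gentamicin acetyltransferase gene. rrnB T1 and T2 terminators in the backbone help insulate the cloning region from read-through transcription, and a T7 promoter and a remnant of a pUC polylinker lie next to the insert.

The payload is a synthetic SNAP-tag coding sequence, annotated in the feature table as a fragment of human MGMT (O6-methylguanine-DNA methyltransferase), the enzyme from which SNAP-tag was engineered. SNAP-tag reacts covalently with benzylguanine-derivatised substrates, allowing fused proteins to be labelled with fluorophores or other probes. The catalogue entry says the insert also carries an upstream HTLV RU5 5' UTR, an element commonly used to enhance expression in mammalian cells. However, the automated annotation does not mark this element, and only a few bases separate the upstream recombination site from the tag, so its presence cannot be confirmed from the feature table. The cassette lacks a stop codon and is flanked by recombination sites annotated as attR5 and attR1, consistent with an attB5r/attB1r-derived entry clone. In a multi-fragment LR reaction this places the tag immediately upstream of, and in frame with, a gene of interest supplied from a separate entry clone, producing N-terminally SNAP-tagged fusion proteins. No promoter for expressing the fusion is recorded; that would presumably come from another assembly component or the destination vector.
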