Features (pLannotate 1.2.2; 11 found; start..end, strand, type, name):
     44..165     -  protein_bind   attR5: mutant version of attR; recombination site for the Gateway® LR reaction LR Clonase™
    171..716     +  CDS            MGMT (fragment): MGMT_HUMAN - Experimental evidence at protein level: Swiss-Prot protein existence level 1. Involved in the cellular defense against the biological effects of O6-methylguanine (O6-MeG) and O4-methylthymine (O4-MeT) in DNA. Repairs the methylated nucleobase in DNA by stoichiometrically transferring the methyl group to a cysteine residue in the enzyme. This is a suicide reaction: the enzyme is irreversibly inactivated. From Homo sapiens (Human).
    744..868     +  protein_bind   attR1: mutant version of attR; recombination site for the Gateway® LR reaction LR Clonase™
    941..959     -  promoter       T7 promoter: promoter for bacteriophage T7 RNA polymerase
   1029..1051    +  misc_feature   MCS (fragment): pUC18/19 multiple cloning site
   1143..1166    +  promoter       Pc promoter (fragment): intI1 (promoter lies within the coding sequence); class 1 integron promoter
   1342..1398    +  CDS            GmR (fragment): gentamycin acetyltransferase; aacC1; confers resistance to gentamycin
   1405..2196    +  CDS            SmR: aminoglycoside adenylyltransferase (Murphy, 1985); aadA; confers resistance to spectinomycin and streptomycin
   2289..2877    +  rep_origin     ori: high-copy-number ColE1/pMB1/pBR322/pUC origin of replication
   3012..3039    -  terminator     rrnB T2 terminator: transcription terminator T2 from the E. coli rrnB gene
   3171..3214    +  terminator     rrnB T1 terminator: Escherichia coli rrnB; transcription terminator T1 from the E. coli rrnB gene
>Addgene plasmid #162962 | C514-E44: attB5r-SNAP-nostop-attB1r | addgene full sequence | sequence record 330934 | Addgene NGS Result
AGCTCGAATTCTACAGTCACTAATACCATCTAAGTAGTTGATTCATAGTGACTGCATATGTTGTGTTTTA
CAGTATTATGTAGTCTGTTTTTTATGCAAAATCTAATTTAATATATTGATATTTATATCATTTTACGTTT
CTCGTTCAACTTTTGTATACAAAGTGGACCATGGACAAGGACTGCGAGATGAAACGGACTACCCTTGATT
CGCCCCTCGGAAAGCTCGAACTCAGCGGCTGTGAACAGGGTCTGCACGAGATCAAGCTGCTGGGAAAGGG
CACCTCCGCCGCCGACGCCGTGGAAGTGCCAGCTCCCGCCGCCGTGCTTGGAGGCCCCGAGCCGCTGATG
CAGGCCACTGCCTGGCTCAACGCGTACTTTCACCAACCGGAAGCCATCGAGGAATTCCCTGTGCCCGCAC
TGCACCACCCGGTGTTCCAGCAGGAGTCCTTCACCCGCCAAGTCCTGTGGAAGCTGTTGAAGGTCGTGAA
GTTCGGCGAAGTGATCAGCTACCAGCAGCTGGCAGCCCTGGCCGGGAACCCTGCCGCGACCGCTGCTGTC
AAGACCGCGCTGTCCGGCAACCCAGTGCCGATTCTGATTCCCTGCCATCGGGTGGTGTCATCCTCGGGAG
CCGTGGGAGGCTACGAAGGAGGTTTGGCGGTCAAGGAGTGGCTGCTGGCACATGAGGGGCACAGACTCGG
AAAGCCGGGACTGGGGCCTGCCGGGATCGGTGCCCCTGGCTCCACAACTTTGTACAAAAAAGTTGAACGA
GAAACGTAAAATGATATAAATATCAATATATTAAATTAGATTTTGCATAAAAAACAGACTACATAATACT
GTAAAACACAACATATGCAGTCACTATGAACCAACTACTTAGATGGTATTAGTGACCTGTAGAATTCGAG
CTCTAGAGCTGCAGGGCGGCCGCGATATCCCCTATAGTGAGTCGTATTACATGGTCATAGCTGTTTCCTG
GCAGCTCTGGCCCGTGTCTCAAAATCTCTGATGTTACATTGCACAAGATCGGTACCCGGGGATCCTCTAG
ACCAGCCAGGACAGAAATGCCTCGACTTCGCTGCTACCCAAGGTTGCCGGGTGACGCACACCGTGGAAAC
GGATGAAGGCACGAACCCAGTGGACATAAGCCTGTTCGGTTCGTAAGCTGTAATGCAAGTAGCGTATGCG
CTCACGCAACTGGTCCAGAACCTTGACCGAACGCAGCGGTGGTAACGGCGCAGTGGCGGTTTTCATGGCT
TGTTATGACTGTTTTTTTGGGGTACAGTCTATGCCTCGGGCATCCAAGCAGCAAGCGCGTTACGCCGTGG
GTCGATGTTTGATGTTATGGAGCAGCAACGATGTTACGCAGCAGGGCAGTCGCCCTAAAACAAAGTTAAA
CATTATGAGGGAAGCGGTGATCGCCGAAGTATCGACTCAACTATCAGAGGTAGTTGGCGTCATCGAGCGC
CATCTCGAACCGACGTTGCTGGCCGTACATTTGTACGGCTCCGCAGTGGATGGCGGCCTGAAGCCACACA
GTGATATTGATTTGCTGGTTACGGTGACCGTAAGGCTTGATGAAACAACGCGGCGAGCTTTGATCAACGA
CCTTTTGGAAACTTCGGCTTCCCCTGGAGAGAGCGAGATTCTCCGCGCTGTAGAAGTCACCATTGTTGTG
CACGACGACATCATTCCGTGGCGTTATCCAGCTAAGCGCGAACTGCAATTTGGAGAATGGCAGCGCAATG
ACATTCTTGCAGGTATCTTCGAGCCAGCCACGATCGACATTGATCTGGCTATCTTGCTGACAAAAGCAAG
AGAACATAGCGTTGCCTTGGTAGGTCCAGCGGCGGAGGAACTCTTTGATCCGGTTCCTGAACAGGATCTA
TTTGAGGCGCTAAATGAAACCTTAACGCTATGGAACTCGCCGCCCGACTGGGCTGGCGATGAGCGAAATG
TAGTGCTTACGTTGTCCCGCATTTGGTACAGCGCAGTAACCGGCAAAATCGCGCCGAAGGATGTCGCTGC
CGACTGGGCAATGGAGCGCCTGCCGGCCCAGTATCAGCCCGTCATACTTGAAGCTAGACAGGCTTATCTT
GGACAAGAAGAAGATCGCTTGGCCTCGCGCGCAGATCAGTTGGAAGAATTTGTCCACTACGTGAAAGGCG
AGATCACCAAGGTAGTCGGCAAATAACCCTCGAGCCACCCATGACCAAAATCCCTTAACGTGAGTTACGC
GTCGTTCCACTGAGCGTCAGACCCCGTAGAAAAGATCAAAGGATCTTCTTGAGATCCTTTTTTTCTGCGC
GTAATCTGCTGCTTGCAAACAAAAAAACCACCGCTACCAGCGGTGGTTTGTTTGCCGGATCAAGAGCTAC
CAACTCTTTTTCCGAAGGTAACTGGCTTCAGCAGAGCGCAGATACCAAATACTGTTCTTCTAGTGTAGCC
GTAGTTAGGCCACCACTTCAAGAACTCTGTAGCACCGCCTACATACCTCGCTCTGCTAATCCTGTTACCA
GTGGCTGCTGCCAGTGGCGATAAGTCGTGTCTTACCGGGTTGGACTCAAGACGATAGTTACCGGATAAGG
CGCAGCGGTCGGGCTGAACGGGGGGTTCGTGCACACAGCCCAGCTTGGAGCGAACGACCTACACCGAACT
GAGATACCTACAGCGTGAGCTATGAGAAAGCGCCACGCTTCCCGAAGGGAGAAAGGCGGACAGGTATCCG
GTAAGCGGCAGGGTCGGAACAGGAGAGCGCACGAGGGAGCTTCCAGGGGGAAACGCCTGGTATCTTTATA
GTCCTGTCGGGTTTCGCCACCTCTGACTTGAGCGTCGATTTTTGTGATGCTCGTCAGGGGGGCGGAGCCT
ATGGAAAAACGCCAGCAACGCGGCCTTTTTACGGTTCCTGGCCTTTTGCTGGCCTTTTGCTCACATGTTC
TTTCCTGCGTTATCCCCTGATTCTGTGGATAACCGTATTACCGCTAGCCAGGAAGAGTTTGTAGAAACGC
AAAAAGGCCATCCGTCAGGATGGCCTTCTGCTTAGTTTGATGCCTGGCAGTTTATGGCGGGCGTCCTGCC
CGCCACCCTCCGGGCCGTTGCTTCACAACGTTCAAATCCGCTCCCGGCGGATTTGTCCTACTCAGGAGAG
CGTTCACCGACAAACAACAGATAAAACGAAAGGCCCAGTCTTCCGACTGAGCCTTTCGTTTTATTTGATG
CCTGGCAGTTCCCTACTCTCGCGTTAACGCTACCATGG
